>Addgene plasmid #81044 | pTriEx-mCherry-LOV2 I427V | depositor full sequence | sequence record 153628 | mCherry, LOV2 I427V
AACTGTTACATTGCAAACGTGGTTTCGTGTGCCAAGTGTGAAAACCGATGTTTAATCAAGGCTCTGACGC
ATTTCTACAACCACGACTCCAAGTGTGTGGGTGAAGTCATGCATCTTTTAATCAAATCCCAAGATGTGTA
TAAACCACCAAACTGCCAAAAAATGAAAACTGTCGACAAGCTCTGTCCGTTTGCTGGCAACTGCAAGGGT
CTCAATCCTATTTGTAATTATTGAATAATAAAACAATTATAAATGTCAAATTTGTTTTTTATTAACGATA
CAAACCAAACGCAACAAGAACATTTGTAGTATTATCTATAATTGAAAACGCGTAGTTATAATCGCTGAGG
TAATATTTAAAATCATTTTCAAATGATTCACAGTTAATTTGCGACAATATAATTTTATTTTCACATAAAC
TAGACGCCTTGTCGTCTTCTTCTTCGTATTCCTTCTCTTTTTCATTTTTCTCTTCATAAAAATTAACATA
GTTATTATCGTATCCATATATGTATCTATCGTATAGAGTAAATTTTTTGTTGTCATAAATATATATGTCT
TTTTTAATGGGGTGTATAGTACCGCTGCGCATAGTTTTTCTGTAATTTACAACAGTGCTATTTTCTGGTA
GTTCTTCGGAGTGTGTTGCTTTAATTATTAAATTTATATAATCAATGAATTTGGGATCGTCGGTTTTGTA
CAATATGTTGCCGGCATAGTACGCAGCTTCTTCTAGTTCAATTACACCATTTTTTAGCAGCACCGGATTA
ACATAACTTTCCAAAATGTTGTACGAACCGTTAAACAAAAACAGTTCACCTCCCTTTTCTATACTATTGT
CTGCGAGCAGTTGTTTGTTGTTAAAAATAACAGCCATTGTAATGAGACGCACAAACTAATATCACAAACT
GGAAATGTCTATCAATATATAGTTGCTGATGGCCGGCCTATTAATAGTAATCAATTACGGGGTCATTAGT
TCATAGCCCATATATGGAGTTCCGCGTTACATAACTTACGGTAAATGGCCCGCCTGGCTGACCGCCCAAC
GACCCCCGCCCATTGACGTCAATAATGACGTATGTTCCCATAGTAACGCCAATAGGGACTTTCCATTGAC
GTCAATGGGTGGAGTATTTACGGTAAACTGCCCACTTGGCAGTACATCAAGTGTATCATATGCCAAGTCC
GCCCCCTATTGACGTCAATGACGGTAAATGGCCCGCCTGGCATTATGCCCAGTACATGACCTTACGGGAC
TTTCCTACTTGGCAGTACATCTACGTATTAGTCATCGCTATTACCATGCTGATGCGGTTTTGGCAGTACA
CCAATGGGCGTGGATAGCGGTTTGACTCACGGGGATTTCCAAGTCTCCACCCCATTGACGTCAATGGGAG
TTTGTTTTGGCACCAAAATCAACGGGACTTTCCAAAATGTCGTAATAACCCCGCCCCGTTGACGCAAATG
GGCGGTAGGCGTGTACGGTGGGAGGTCTATATAAGCAGACGTCGTTTAGTGAACCGTCAGATCACTAGAT
GCTTTATTGCGGTAGTTTATCACAGTTAAATTGCTAACGCCAGTCTCGAACTTAACGTGCAGAAGTTGGT
CGTGAGGCACTGGGCAGGTAAGTATCGGGCCCTTTGTGCGGGGGGAGCGGCTCGGGGCTGTCCGCGGGGG
GACGGCTGCCTTCGGGGGGGACGGGGCAGGGCGGGGTTCGGCTTCTGGCGTGTGACCGGCGGCTCTAGAG
CCTCTGCTAACCATGTTCATGCCTTCTTCTTTTTCCTACAGCTCCTGGGCAACGTGCTGGTTATTGTGCT
GTCTCATCATTTTGGCAAAGAATTGGATCGGACCGAAATTAATACGACTCACTATAGGGGAATTGTGAGC
GGATAACAATTCCCCGGAGTTAATCCGGGACCTTTAATTCAACCCAACACAATATATTATAGTTAAATAA
GAATTATTATCAAATCATTTGTATATTAATTAAAATACTATACTGTAAATTACATTTTATTTACAATCAA
AGGAGATATACCATGGTGAGCAAGGGCGAGGAGGATAACATGGCCATCATCAAGGAGTTCATGCGCTTCA
AGGTGCACATGGAGGGCTCCGTGAACGGCCACGAGTTCGAGATCGAGGGCGAGGGCGAGGGCCGCCCCTA
CGAGGGCACCCAGACCGCCAAGCTGAAGGTGACCAAGGGTGGCCCCCTGCCCTTCGCCTGGGACATCCTG
TCCCCTCAGTTCATGTACGGCTCCAAGGCCTACGTGAAGCACCCCGCCGACATCCCCGACTACTTGAAGC
TGTCCTTCCCCGAGGGCTTCAAGTGGGAGCGCGTGATGAACTTCGAGGACGGCGGCGTGGTGACCGTGAC
CCAGGACTCCTCCCTGCAGGACGGCGAGTTCATCTACAAGGTGAAGCTGCGCGGCACCAACTTCCCCTCC
GACGGCCCTGTAATGCAGAAGAAGACTATGGGCTGGGAGGCCTCCTCCGAGCGGATGTACCCCGAGGACG
GCGCCCTGAAGGGCGAGATCAAGCAGAGGCTGAAGCTGAAGGACGGCGGCCACTACGACGCTGAGGTCAA
GACCACCTACAAGGCCAAGAAGCCCGTGCAGCTGCCCGGCGCCTACAACGTCAACATCAAGTTGGACATC
ACCTCCCACAACGAGGACTACACCATCGTGGAACAGTACGAACGCGCCGAGGGCCGCCACTCCACCGGCG
GCATGGACGAGCTGTACAAGGGTTCTGGATCCTTGGCTACTACACTTGAACGTATTGAGAAGAACTTTGT
CATTACTGACCCAAGATTGCCAGATAATCCCGTTATATTCGCGTCCGATAGTTTCTTGCAGTTGACAGAA
TATAGCCGTGAAGAAATTTTGGGAAGAAACTGCAGGTTTCTACAAGGTCCTGAAACTGATCGCGCGACAG
TGAGAAAAATTAGAGATGCCATAGATAACCAAACAGAGGTCACTGTTCAGCTGATTAATTATACAAAGAG
TGGTAAAAAGTTCTGGAACCTCTTTCACTTGCAGCCTATGCGAGATCAGAAGGGAGATGTCCAGTACTTT
ATTGGGGTTCAGTTGGATGGAACTGAGCATGTCCGAGATGCTGCCGAGAGAGAGGGAGTCATGCTGATTA
AGAAAACTGCAGAAAATATTGATGAGGCGGCAAAAGAACTTTAAAAGCTTGCGGCCGCACAGCTGTATAC
ACGTGCAAGCCAGCCAGAACTCGCCCCGGAAGACCCCGAGGATCTCGAGCACCACCATCACCATCACCAT
CACTAAGTGATTAACCTCAGGTGCAGGCTGCCTATCAGAAGGTGGTGGCTGGTGTGGCCAATGCCCTGGC
TCACAAATACCACTGAGATCGATCTTTTTCCCTCTGCCAAAAATTATGGGGACATCATGAAGCCCCTTGA
GCATCTGACTTCTGGCTAATAAAGGAAATTTATTTTCATTGCAATAGTGTGTTGGAATTTTTTGTGTCTC
TCACTCGGAAGGACATATGGGAGGGCAAATCATTTAAAACATCAGAATGAGTATTTGGTTTAGAGTTTGG
CAACATATGCCCATATGTAACTAGCATAACCCCTTGGGGCCTCTAAACGGGTCTTGAGGGGTTTTTTGCT
GAAAGCATGCGGAGGAAATTCTCCTTGAAGTTTCCCTGGTGTTCAAAGTAAAGGAGTTTGCACCAGACGC
ACCTCTGTTCACTGGTCCGGCGTATTAAAACACGATACATTGTTATTAGTACATTTATTAAGCGCTAGAT
TCTGTGCGTTGTTGATTTACAGACAATTGTTGTACGTATTTTAATAATTCATTAAATTTATAATCTTTAG
GGTGGTATGTTAGAGCGAAAATCAAATGATTTTCAGCGTCTTTATATCTGAATTTAAATATTAAATCCTC
AATAGATTTGTAAAATAGGTTTCGATTAGTTTCAAACAAGGGTTGTTTTTCCGAACCGATGGCTGGACTA
TCTAATGGATTTTCGCTCAACGCCACAAAACTTGCCAAATCTTGTAGCAGCAATCTAGCTTTGTCGATAT
TCGTTTGTGTTTTGTTTTGTAATAAAGGTTCGACGTCGTTCAAAATATTATGCGCTTTTGTATTTCTTTC
ATCACTGTCGTTAGTGTACAATTGACTCGACGTAAACACGTTAAATAGAGCTTGGACATATTTAACATCG
GGCGTGTTAGCTTTATTAGGCCGATTATCGTCGTCGTCCCAACCCTCGTCGTTAGAAGTTGCTTCCGAAG
ACGATTTTGCCATAGCCACACGACGCCTATTAATTGTGTCGGCTAACACGTCCGCGATCAAATTTGTAGT
TGAGCTTTTTGGAATTGCGATCGCATAACTTCGTATAGCATACATTATACGAAGTTATAAGCTCGGAACG
CTGCGCTCGGTCGTTCGGCTGCGGCGAGCGGTATCAGCTCACTCAAAGGCGGTAATACGGTTATCCACAG
AATCAGGGGATAACGCAGGAAAGAACATGTGAGCAAAAGGCCAGCAAAAGGCCAGGAACCGTAAAAAGGC
CGCGTTGCTGGCGTTTTTCCATAGGCTCCGCCCCCTGACGAGCATCACAAAAATCGACGCTCAAGTCAGA
GGTGGCGAAACCCGACAGGACTATAAAGATACCAGGCGTTTCCCCCTGGAAGCTCCCTCGTGCGCTCTCC
TGTTCCGACCCTGCCGCTTACCGGATACCTGTCCGCCTTTCTCCCTTCGGGAAGCGTGGCGCTTTCTCAA
TGCTCACGCTGTAGGTATCTCAGTTCGGTGTAGGTCGTTCGCTCCAAGCTGGGCTGTGTGCACGAACCCC
CCGTTCAGCCCGACCGCTGCGCCTTATCCGGTAACTATCGTCTTGAGTCCAACCCGGTAAGACACGACTT
ATCGCCACTGGCAGCAGCCACTGGTAACAGGATTAGCAGAGCGAGGTATGTAGGCGGTGCTACAGAGTTC
TTGAAGTGGTGGCCTAACTACGGCTACACTAGAAGAACAGTATTTGGTATCTGCGCTCTGCTGAAGCCAG
TTACCTTCGGAAAAAGAGTTGGTAGCTCTTGATCCGGCAAACAAACCACCGCTGGTAGCGGTGGTTTTTT
TGTTTGCAAGCAGCAGATTACGCGCAGAAAAAAAGGATCTCAAGAAGATCCTTTGTTACCAATGCTTAAT
CAGTGAGGCACCTATCTCAGCGATCTGTCTATTTCGTTCATCCATAGTTGCCTGACTCCCCGTCGTGTAG
ATAACTACGATACGGGAGGGCTTACCATCTGGCCCCAGTGCTGCAATGATACCGCGAGACCCACGCTCAC
CGGCTCCAGATTTATCAGCAATAAACCAGCCAGCCGGAAGGGCCGAGCGCAGAAGTGGTCCTGCAACTTT
ATCCGCCTCCATCCAGTCTATTAATTGTTGCCGGGAAGCTAGAGTAAGTAGTTCGCCAGTTAATAGTTTG
CGCAACGTTGTTGCCATTGCTACAGGCATCGTGGTGTCACGCTCGTCGTTTGGTATGGCTTCATTCAGCT
CCGGTTCCCAACGATCAAGGCGAGTTACATGATCCCCCATGTTGTGCAAAAAAGCGGTTAGCTCCTTCGG
TCCTCCGATCGTTGTCAGAAGTAAGTTGGCCGCAGTGTTATCACTCATGGTTATGGCAGCACTGCATAAT
TCTCTTACTGTCATGCCATCCGTAAGATGCTTTTCTGTGACTGGTGAGTACTCAACCAAGTCATTCTGAG
AATAGTGTATGCGGCGACCGAGTTGCTCTTGCCCGGCGTCAATACGGGATAATACCGCGCCACATAGCAG
AACTTTAAAAGTGCTCATCATTGGAAAACGTTCTTCGGGGCGAAAACTCTCAAGGATCTTACCGCTGTTG
AGATCCAGTTCGATGTAACCCACTCGTGCACCCAACTGATCTTCAGCATCTTTTACTTTCACCAGCGTTT
CTGGGTGAGCAAAAACAGGAAGGCAAAATGCCGCAAAAAAGGGAATAAGGGCGACACGGAAATGTTGAAT
ACTCATACTCTTCCTTTTTCAATATTATTGAAGCATTTATCAGGGTTATTGTCTCATGTCCGCGCGTT
Features (pLannotate 1.2.2; 19 found; start..end, strand, type, name):
    110..937     +  misc_recomb    baculovirus recombination region (lef2/ORF603): contains ORF603 and part of lef2
    949..1308    +  enhancer       CMV enhancer (fragment): human cytomegalovirus immediate early enhancer
   1310..1509    +  promoter       CMV promoter: human cytomegalovirus (CMV) immediate early promoter
   1661..1791    +  intron         chimeric intron (fragment): chimera between introns from chicken β-actin and rabbit β-globin
   1860..1878    +  promoter       T7 promoter: promoter for bacteriophage T7 RNA polymerase
   1879..1903    +  protein_bind   lac operator: The lac repressor binds to the lac operator to inhibit transcription in E. coli. This inhibition can be relieved by adding lactose or isopropyl-β-D-thiogalactopyranoside (IPTG). lac repressor encoded by lacI
   1919..2028    +  promoter       p10 promoter: baculovirus promoter for expression in insect cells
   2043..2750    +  CDS            mCherry: mCherry is a basic (constitutively fluorescent) red fluorescent protein published in 2004, derived from Discosoma sp.. It is reported to be a very rapidly-maturing monomer with low acid sensitivity.
   2784..3101    +  CDS            miniSOG: miniSOG is a basic (constitutively fluorescent) cyan fluorescent protein published in 2011, derived from Arabidopsis thaliana. It requires the cofactor flavin for fluorescence.
   3231..3263    +  CDS            HSV tag: HSV (herpes simplex virus) epitope tag
   3273..3290    +  CDS            6xHis: 6xHis affinity tag
   3305..3373    +  CDS            HBB (fragment): HBB_PONPY - Experimental evidence at transcript level: Swiss-Prot protein existence level 2. Involved in oxygen transport from the lung to the various peripheral tissues. From Pongo pygmaeus (Bornean orangutan).
   3448..3503    +  polyA_signal   β-globin poly(A) signal: rabbit β-globin polyadenylation signal (Gil and Proudfoot, 1987)
   3591..3638    +  terminator     T7 terminator: transcription terminator for bacteriophage T7 RNA polymerase
   3651..4356    +  misc_recomb    baculovirus recombination region (ORF1629): contains part of ORF1629
   4365..4398    +  protein_bind   loxP: Cre-mediated recombination occurs in the 8-bp core sequence (GCATACAT). Cre recombinase
   4566..5153    -  rep_origin     ori: high-copy-number ColE1/pMB1/pBR322/pUC origin of replication
   5166..6026    -  CDS            AmpR: β-lactamase; bla; confers resistance to ampicillin, carbenicillin, and related antibiotics
   6027..6078    -  promoter       AmpR promoter (fragment): bla
