[The description below was written by a language model from this plasmid's Addgene catalogue record and pLannotate feature annotations shown in this document.]
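Description:
pTriEx-mCherry-LOV2 I427V is a multi-host expression plasmid built on the pTriEx backbone, listed for mammalian, bacterial and insect expression, with mammalian expression of the LOV2 I427V mutant given as its purpose. It is propagated in E. coli as a high-copy plasmid through a ColE1/pUC-type origin and selected with ampicillin via the β-lactamase gene. The catalogue gives a total size of about 6.0 kb, which agrees closely with the 6,088 nt depositor sequence.

The single open reading frame sits downstream of three stacked promoters characteristic of pTriEx. A CMV enhancer/promoter region with a chimeric chicken β-actin/rabbit β-globin intron drives expression in mammalian cells. A T7 promoter with a lac operator allows IPTG-regulated expression in T7 polymerase-bearing E. coli, and the baculovirus p10 promoter serves insect cells. The cassette encodes mCherry fused to the N-terminus of the synthetic LOV2 domain carrying the I427V substitution, so the photosensor can be followed by red fluorescence. The automated annotation labels the LOV2 region as miniSOG; this most likely reflects sequence similarity, since miniSOG is itself an engineered phototropin LOV2 domain, rather than a separate reporter. HSV and 6xHis tag sequences lie downstream, though the record does not show whether they are in frame with the fusion. A rabbit β-globin poly(A) signal and a T7 terminator end transcription. Flanking lef2/ORF603 and ORF1629 regions permit recombination into baculovirus genomes, and a loxP site is also present in the backbone.

The associated publication describes LOVTRAP, an optogenetic system for light-induced protein dissociation, so this plasmid provides a mutant LOV2 component for that work. The record does not state the functional effect of I427V.
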