Addgene plasmid #81044: pTriEx-mCherry-LOV2 I427V
Purpose: mammalian expression of LOV2 I427V
Depositing lab: Klaus Hahn. Depositing organization: University of North Carolina at Chapel Hill. Publication: LOVTRAP: an optogenetic system for photoinduced protein dissociation. Wang H, Vilela M, Winkler A, Tarnawski M, Schlichting I, Yumerefendi H, Kuhlman B, Liu R, Danuser G, Hahn KM. Nat Methods. 2016 Jul 18. doi: 10.1038/nmeth.3926. PubMed 27427858.
Backbone
  Vector backbone: pTriEx
  Backbone size w/o insert (bp): 5040
  Total vector size (bp): 6000
  Vector type: Mammalian Expression, Bacterial Expression, Insect Expression
Growth in bacteria
  Bacterial resistance: Ampicillin, 100 μg/mL
  Growth temperature: 37°C
  Growth strain: DH5alpha
  Copy number: High Copy
Gene/Insert
  Gene/Insert name: LOV I427V
  Species: Synthetic
  Insert size (bp): 543
  Mutation: I427V
  Tag / fusion protein: mCherry (N terminal on insert)
  Cloning method: Unknown
  Sequencing primers: 5′ aagtatcgggccctttgtgc; 3′ GGCAGCCTGCACCTGAGGTTAATCAC
Terms and licenses: Academic/Nonprofit Terms; Industry Terms: Not Available to Industry
How to cite: pTriEx-mCherry-LOV2 I427V was a gift from Klaus Hahn (Addgene plasmid # 81044 ; http://n2t.net/addgene:81044 ; RRID:Addgene_81044)
