>Addgene plasmid #81044 | pTriEx-mCherry-LOV2 I427V | addgene partial sequence | sequence record 156959 | CMV-F 5'-CGCAAATGGGCGGTAGGCGTG-3'
CTATATAAGCAGACGTCGTTTAGTGAACCGTCAGATCACTAGATGCTTTATTGCGGTAGTTTATCACAGT
TAAATTGCTAACGCCAGTCTCGAACTTAACGTGCAGAAGTTGGTCGTGAGGCACTGGGCAGGTAAGTATC
GGGCCCTTTGTGCGGGGGGAGCGGCTCGGGGCTGTCCGCGGGGGGACGGCTGCCTTCGGGGGGGACGGGG
CAGGGCGGGGTTCGGCTTCTGGCGTGTGACCGGCGGCTCTAGAGCCTCTGCTAACCATGTTCATGCCTTC
TTCTTTTTCCTACAGCTCCTGGGCAACGTGCTGGTTATTGTGCTGTCTCATCATTTTGGCAAAGAATTGG
ATCGGACCGAAATTAATACGACTCACTATAGGGGAATTGTGAGCGGATAACAATTCCCCGGAGTTAATCC
GGGACCTTTAATTCAACCCAACACAATATATTATAGTTAAATAAGAATTATTATCAAATCATTTGTATAT
TAATTAAAATACTATACTGTAAATTACATTTTATTTACAATCAAAGGAGATATACCATGGTGAGCAAGGG
CGAGGAGGATAACATGGCCATCATCAAGGAGTTCATGCGCTTCAAGGTGCACATGGAGGGCTCCGTGAAC
GGCCACGAGTTCGAGATCGAGGGCGAGGGCGAGGGCCGCCCCTACGAGGGCACCCAGACCGCCAAGCTGA
AGGTGACCAAGGGTGGCCCCCTGCCCTTCGCCTGGGACATCCTGTCCCCTCAGTTCATGTACGGCTCCAA
GGCCTACGTGAAGCACCCCGCCGACATCCCCGACTACTTGAAGCTGTCCTTCCCCGAGGGCTTCAAGTGG
GAGCGCGTGATGAACTTCGAGGACGGCGGCGTGGTGACCGTGACCCAGGACTCCTCCCTGCAGGACGGCG
AGTTCATCTACAAGGTGAAGCTGCGCGGCACCAACTTCCCCTCCGACGGCCCTGTAATGCAGAAGAAGAC
TATGGGCTGGGAGGCCTCCTCCGAGCGGA
