>Addgene plasmid #81044 | pTriEx-mCherry-LOV2 I427V | addgene partial sequence | sequence record 156960 | rb_glob_PA_term-R 5'-CCCATATGTCCTTCCGAGTG-3'
AAAAATTCCAACACACTATTGCAATGAAAATAAATTTCCTTTATTAGCCAGAAGTCAGATGCTCAAGGGG
CTTCATGATGTCCCCATAATTTTTGGCAGAGGGAAAAAGATCGATCTCAGTGGTATTTGTGAGCCAGGGC
ATTGGCCACACCAGCCACCACCTTCTGATAGGCAGCCTGCACCTGAGGTTAATCACTTAGTGATGGTGAT
GGTGATGGTGGTGCTCGAGATCCTCGGGGTCTTCCGGGGCGAGTTCTGGCTGGCTTGCACGTGTATACAG
CTGTGCGGCCGCAAGCTTTTAAAGTTCTTTTGCCGCCTCATCAATATTTTCTGCAGTTTTCTTAATCAGC
ATGACTCCCTCTCTCTCGGCAGCATCTCGGACATGCTCAGTTCCATCCAACTGAACCCCAATAAAGTACT
GGACATCTCCCTTCTGATCTCGCATAGGCTGCAAGTGAAAGAGGTTCCAGAACTTTTTACCACTCTTTGT
ATAATTAATCAGCTGAACAGTGACCTCTGTTTGGTTATCTATGGCATCTCTAATTTTTCTCACTGTCGCG
CGATCAGTTTCAGGACCTTGTAGAAACCTGCAGTTTCTTCCCAAAATTTCTTCACGGCTATATTCTGTCA
ACTGCAAGAAACTATCGGACGCGAATATAACGGGATTATCTGGCAATCTTGGGTCAGTAATGACAAAGTT
CTTCTCAATACGTTCAAGTGTAGTAGCCAAGGATCCAGAACCCTTGTACAGCTCGTCCATGCCGCCGGTG
GAGTGGCGGCCCTCGGCGCGTTCGTACTGTTCCACGATGGTGTAGTCCTCGTTGTGGGAGGTGATGTCCA
ACTTGATGTTGACGTTGTAGGCGCCGGGCAGCTGCACGGGCTTCTTGGCCTTGTAGGTGGTCTTGACCTC
AGCGTCGTAGTGGCCGCCGTCCTTCAGCTTCAGCCTCTGCTTGATCTCGCCCTTCAGGGCGCCGTCCTCG
GGGTACATCCGCTCGGAGGAGGCCTCCCAGCCCATAGTCTTCTTCTGCATTACAGGG
